>Addgene plasmid #128175 | pTRIPZ shcGAS-Hsa | addgene full sequence | sequence record 259307 | Addgene NGS Result
TGGAAGGGCTAATTCACTCCCAAAGAAGACAAGATATCCTTGATCTGTGGATCTACCACACACAAGGCTA
CTTCCCTGATTAGCAGAACTACACACCAGGGCCAGGGGTCAGATATCCACTGACCTTTGGATGGTGCTAC
AAGCTAGTACCAGTTGAGCCAGATAAGGTAGAAGAGGCCAATAAAGGAGAGAACACCAGCTTGTTACACC
CTGTGAGCCTGCATGGGATGGATGACCCGGAGAGAGAAGTGTTAGAGTGGAGGTTTGACAGCCGCCTAGC
ATTTCATCACGTGGCCCGAGAGCTGCATCCGGAGTACTTCAAGAACTGCTGATATCGAGCTTGCTACAAG
GGACTTTCCGCTGGGGACTTTCCAGGGAGGCGTGGCCTGGGCGGGACTGGGGAGTGGCGAGCCCTCAGAT
CCTGCATATAAGCAGCTGCTTTTTGCCTGTACTGGGTCTCTCTGGTTAGACCAGATCTGAGCCTGGGAGC
TCTCTGGCTAACTAGGGAACCCACTGCTTAAGCCTCAATAAAGCTTGCCTTGAGTGCTTCAAGTAGTGTG
TGCCCGTCTGTTGTGTGACTCTGGTAACTAGAGATCCCTCAGACCCTTTTAGTCAGTGTGGAAAATCTCT
AGCAGTGGCGCCCGAACAGGGACTTGAAAGCGAAAGGGAAACCAGAGGAGCTCTCTCGACGCAGGACTCG
GCTTGCTGAAGCGCGCACGGCAAGAGGCGAGGGGCGGCGACTGGTGAGTACGCCAAAAATTTTGACTAGC
GGAGGCTAGAAGGAGAGAGATGGGTGCGAGAGCGTCAGTATTAAGCGGGGGAGAATTAGATCGCGATGGG
AAAAAATTCGGTTAAGGCCAGGGGGAAAGAAAAAATATAAATTAAAACATATAGTATGGGCAAGCAGGGA
GCTAGAACGATTCGCAGTTAATCCTGGCCTGTTAGAAACATCAGAAGGCTGTAGACAAATACTGGGACAG
CTACAACCATCCCTTCAGACAGGATCAGAAGAACTTAGATCATTATATAATACAGTAGCAACCCTCTATT
GTGTGCATCAAAGGATAGAGATAAAAGACACCAAGGAAGCTTTAGACAAGATAGAGGAAGAGCAAAACAA
AAGTAAGACCACCGCACAGCAAGCGGCCGGCCGCTGATCTTCAGACCTGGAGGAGGAGATATGAGGGACA
ATTGGAGAAGTGAATTATATAAATATAAAGTAGTAAAAATTGAACCATTAGGAGTAGCACCCACCAAGGC
AAAGAGAAGAGTGGTGCAGAGAGAAAAAAGAGCAGTGGGAATAGGAGCTTTGTTCCTTGGGTTCTTGGGA
GCAGCAGGAAGCACTATGGGCGCAGCGTCAATGACGCTGACGGTACAGGCCAGACAATTATTGTCTGGTA
TAGTGCAGCAGCAGAACAATTTGCTGAGGGCTATTGAGGCGCAACAGCATCTGTTGCAACTCACAGTCTG
GGGCATCAAGCAGCTCCAGGCAAGAATCCTGGCTGTGGAAAGATACCTAAAGGATCAACAGCTCCTGGGG
ATTTGGGGTTGCTCTGGAAAACTCATTTGCACCACTGCTGTGCCTTGGAATGCTAGTTGGAGTAATAAAT
CTCTGGAACAGATTTGGAATCACACGACCTGGATGGAGTGGGACAGAGAAATTAACAATTACACAAGCTT
AATACACTCCTTAATTGAAGAATCGCAAAACCAGCAAGAAAAGAATGAACAAGAATTATTGGAATTAGAT
AAATGGGCAAGTTTGTGGAATTGGTTTAACATAACAAATTGGCTGTGGTATATAAAATTATTCATAATGA
TAGTAGGAGGCTTGGTAGGTTTAAGAATAGTTTTTGCTGTACTTTCTATAGTGAATAGAGTTAGGCAGGG
ATATTCACCATTATCGTTTCAGACCCACCTCCCAACCCCGAGGGGACCCGACAGGCCCGAAGGAATAGAA
GAAGAAGGTGGAGAGAGAGACAGAGACAGATCCATTCGATTAGTGAACGGATCGGCACTGCGTGCGCCAA
TTCTGCAGACAAATGGCAGTATTCATCCACAATTTTAAAAGAAAAGGGGGGATTGGGGGGTACAGTGCAG
GGGAAAGAATAGTAGACATAATAGCAACAGACATACAAACTAAAGAATTACAAAAACAAATTACAAAAAT
TCAAAATTTTCGGGTTTATTACAGGGACAGCAGAGATCCAGTTTGGTTAGTACCGGGCCCGCTCTAGTCC
GGAATCAGTCCTGCTCCTCGGCCACGAAGTGCACGCAGTTGCCGGCCGGGTCGCGCAGGGCGAACTCCCG
CCCCCACGGCTGCTCGCCGATCTCGGTCATGGCCGGCCCGGAGGCGTCCCGGAAGTTCGTGGACACGACC
TCCGACCACTCGGCGTACAGCTCGTCCAGGCCGCGCACCCACACCCAGGCCAGGGTGTTGTCCGGCACCA
CCTGGTCCTGGACCGCGCTGATGAACAGGGTCACGTCGTCCCGGACCACACCGGCGAAGTCGTCCTCCAC
GAAGTCCCGGGAGAACCCGAGCCGGTCGGTCCAGAACTCGACCGCTCCGGCGACGTCGCGCGCGGTGAGC
ACCGGAACGGCACTGGTCAACTTGGCCATGGTGGCCCTCCTATAGTGAGTCGTATTATACTATGCCGATA
TACTATGCCGATGATTAATTGTCAACACGTGCTGCAGGTCCGAGGTTCTAGACGAGTTTACTCCCTATCA
GTGATAGAGAACGATGTCGAGTTTACTCCCTATCAGTGATAGAGAACGTATGTCGAGTTTACTCCCTATC
AGTGATAGAGAACGTATGTCGAGTTTACTCCCTATCAGTGATAGAGAACGTATGTCGAGTTTATCCCTAT
CAGTGATAGAGAACGTATGTCGAGTTTACTCCCTATCAGTGATAGAGAACGTATGTCGAGGTAGGCGTGT
ACGGTGGGAGGCCTATATAAGCAGAGCTCGTTTAGTGAACCGTCAGATCGCACCGGTCGCCACCATGAGC
GAGCTGATCAAGGAGAACATGCACATGAAGCTGTACATGGAGGGCACCGTGAACAACCACCACTTCAAGT
GCACATCCGAGGGCGAAGGCAAGCCCTACGAGGGCACCCAGACCATGAAGATCAAGGTGGTCGAGGGCGG
CCCTCTCCCCTTCGCCTTCGACATCCTGGCTACCAGCTTCATGTACGGCAGCAAAGCCTTCATCAACCAC
ACCCAGGGCATCCCCGACTTCTTTAAGCAGTCCTTCCCTGAGGGCTTCACATGGGAGAGAATCACCACAT
ACGAAGACGGGGGCGTGCTGACCGCTACCCAGGACACCAGCTTCCAGAACGGCTGCATCATCTACAACGT
CAAGATCAACGGGGTGAACTTCCCATCCAACGGCCCTGTGATGCAGAAGAAAACACGCGGCTGGGAGGCC
AACACCGAGATGCTGTACCCCGCTGACGGCGGCCTGAGAGGCCACAGCCAGATGGCCCTGAAGCTCGTGG
GCGGGGGCTACCTGCACTGCTCCTTCAAGACCACATACAGATCCAAGAAACCCGCTAAGAACCTCAAGAT
GCCCGGCTTCCACTTCGTGGACCACAGACTGGAAAGAATCAAGGAGGCCGACAAAGAGACCTACGTCGAG
CAGCACGAGATGGCTGTGGCCAAGTACTGCGACCTCCCTAGCAAACTGGGGCACAGATAATCGATAGTTT
GTTTGAATGAGGCTTCAGTACTTTACAGAATCGTTGCCTGCACATCTTGGAAACACTTGCTGGGATTACT
TCTTCAGGTTAACCCAACAGAAGGCTCGAGAAGGTATATTGCTGTTGACAGTGAGCGCAGGAAGGAAATG
GTTTCCAAGTAGTGAAGCCACAGATGTACTTGGAAACCATTTCCTTCCTTTGCCTACTGCCTCGGAATTC
AAGGGGCTACTTTAGGAGCAATTATCTTGTTTACTAAAACTGAATACCTTGCTATCTCTTTGATACATTT
TTACAAAGCTGAATTAAAATGGTATAAATTAAATCACTTTTTTCAATTGGAAGACTAATGCGGCCGGCCA
TTACTCCGTCTCGTGTCTTGTTGCATATGTCTGCTGGTTTGTTTGATGTTGTTTGCGGGCGGGCCCTATA
GTGAGTCGTATTACCTAGGACGCGTGGCCTCCGCGCCGGGTTTTGGCGCCTCCCGCGGGCGCCCCCCTCC
TCACGGCGAGCGCTGCCACGTCAGACGAAGGGCGCAGCGAGCGTCCTGATCCTTCCGCCCGGACGCTCAG
GACAGCGGCCCGCTGCTCATAAGACTCGGCCTTAGAACCCCAGTATCAGCAGAAGGACATTTTAGGACGG
GACTTGGGTGACTCTAGGGCACTGGTTTTCTTTCCAGAGAGCGGAACAGGCGAGGAAAAGTAGTCCCTTC
TCGGCGATTCTGCGGAGGGATCTCCGTGGGGCGGTGAACGCCGATGATTATATAAGGACGCGCCGGGTGT
GGCACAGCTAGTTCCGTCGCAGCCGGGATTTGGGTCGCGGTTCTTGTTTGTGGATCGCTGTGATCGTCAC
TTGGTGAGTAGCGGGCTGCTGGGCTGGCCGGGGCTTTCGTGGCCGCCGGGCCGCTCGGTGGGACGGAAGC
GTGTGGAGAGACCGCCAAGGGCTGTAGTCTGGGTCCGCGAGCAAGGTTGCCCTGAACTGGGGGTTGGGGG
GAGCGCAGCAAAATGGCGGCTGTTCCCGAGTCTTGAATGGAAGACGCTTGTGAGGCGGGCTGTGAGGTCG
TTGAAACAAGGTGGGGGGCATGGTGGGCGGCAAGAACCCAAGGTCTTGAGGCCTTCGCTAATGCGGGAAA
GCTCTTATTCGGGTGAGATGGGCTGGGGCACCATCTGGGGACCCTGACGTGAAGTTTGTCACTGACTGGA
GAACTCGGTTTGTCGTCTGTTGCGGGGGCGGCAGTTATGGCGGTGCCGTTGGGCAGTGCACCCGTACCTT
TGGGAGCGCGCGCCCTCGTCGTGTCGTGACGTCACCCGTTCTGTTGGCTTATAATGCAGGGTGGGGCCAC
CTGCCGGTAGGTGTGCGGTAGGCTTTTCTCCGTCGCAGGACGCAGGGTTCGGGCCTAGGGTAGGCTCTCC
TGAATCGACAGGCGCCGGACCTCTGGTGAGGGGAGGGATAAGTGAGGCGTCAGTTTCTTTGGTCGGTTTT
ATGTACCTATCTTCTTAAGTAGCTGAAGCTCCGGTTTTGAACTATGCGCTCGGGGTTGGCGAGTGTGTTT
TGTGAAGTTTTTTAGGCACCTTTTGAAATGTAATCATTTGGGTCAATATGTAATTTTCAGTGTTAGACTA
GTAAATTGTCCGCTAAATTCTGGCCGTTTTTGGCTTTTTTGTTAGACGCTAGCGGATCCATAACTTCGTA
TAGTATACATTATACGAAGTTATGCCACCATGTCTAGGCTGGACAAGAGCAAAGTCATAAACGGAGCTCT
GGAATTACTCAATGGTGTCGGTATCGAAGGCCTGACGACAAGGAAACTCGCTCAAAAGCTGGGAGTTGAG
CAGCCTACCCTGTACTGGCACGTGAAGAACAAGCGGGCCCTGCTCGATGCCCTGCCAATCGAGATGCTGG
ACAGGCATCATACCCACTTCTGCCCCCTGGAAGGCGAGTCATGGCAAGACTTTCTGCGGAACAACGCCAA
GTCATACCGCTGTGCTCTCCTCTCACATCGCGACGGGGCTAAAGTGCATCTCGGCACCCGCCCAACAGAG
AAACAGTACGAAACCCTGGAAAATCAGCTCGCGTTCCTGTGTCAGCAAGGCTTCTCCCTGGAGAACGCAC
TGTACGCTCTGTCCGCCGTGGGCCACTTTACACTGGGCTGCGTATTGGAGGAACAGGAGCATCAAGTAGC
AAAAGAGGAAAGAGAGACACCTACCACCGATTCTATGCCCCCACTTCTGAGACAAGCAATTGAGCTGTTC
GACCGGCAGGGAGCCGAACCTGCCTTCCTTTTCGGCCTGGAACTAATCATATGTGGCCTGGAGAAACAGC
TAAAGTGCGAAAGCGGCGGGCCGACCGACGCCCTTGACGATTTTGACTTAGACATGCTCCCAGCCGATGC
CCTTGACGATTTTGACCTTGACATGCTCCCCGGGTAAATAACTTCGTATAGTATACATTATACGAAGTTA
TGGATCCGCGGCCGCAAATTCCGCCCCTCTCCCTCCCCCCCCCCNTAACGTTACTGGCCGAAGCCGCTTG
GAATAAGGCCGGTGTGCGTTTGTCTATATGTTATTTTCCACCATATTGCCGTCTTTTGGCAATGTGAGGG
CCCGGAAACCTGGCCCTGTCTTCTTGACGAGCATTCCTAGGGGTCTTTCCCCTCTCGCCAAAGGAATGCA
AGGTCTGTTGAATGTCGTGAAGGAAGCAGTTCCTCTGGAAGCTTCTTGAAGACAAACAACGTCTGTAGCG
ACCCTTTGCAGGCAGCGGAACCCCCCACCTGGCGACAGGTGCCTCTGCGGCCAAAAGCCACGTGTATAAG
ATACACCTGCAAAGGCGGCACAACCCCAGTGCCACGTTGTGAGTTGGATAGTTGTGGAAAGAGTCAAATG
GCTCTCCTCAAGCGTATTCAACAAGGGGCTGAAGGATGCCCAGAAGGTACCCCATTGTATGGGATCTGAT
CTGGGGCCTCGGTGCACATGCTTTACATGTGTTTAGTCGAGGTTAAAAAAACGTCTAGGCCCCCCGAACC
ACGGGGACGTGGTTTTCCTTTGAAAAACACGATAATACCATGGCCACCGAGTACAAGCCCACGGTGCGCC
TCGCCACCCGCGACGACGTCCCCCGGGCCGTACGCACCCTCGCCGCCGCGTTCGCCGACTACCCCGCCAC
GCGCCACACCGTCGACCCGGACCGCCACATCGAGCGGGTCACCGAGCTGCAAGAACTCTTCCTCACGCGC
GTCGGGCTCGACATCGGCAAGGTGTGGGTCGCGGACGACGGCGCCGCGGTGGCGGTCTGGACCACGCCGG
AGAGCGTCGAAGCGGGGGCGGTGTTCGCCGAGATCGGCTCGCGCATGGCCGAGTTGAGCGGTTCCCGGCT
GGCCGCGCAGCAACAGATGGAAGGCCTCCTGGCGCCGCACCGGCCCAAGGAGCCCGCGTGGTTCCTGGCC
ACCGTCGGCGTCTCGCCCGACCACCAGGGCAAGGGTCTGGGCAGCGCCGTCGTGCTCCCCGGAGTGGAGG
CGGCCGAGCGCGCTGGGGTGCCCGCCTTCCTGGAGACCTCCGCGCCCCGCAACCTCCCCTTCTACGAGCG
GCTCGGCTTCACCGTCACCGCCGACGTCGAGGTGCCCGAAGGACCGCGCACCTGGTGCATGACCCGCAAG
CCCGGTGCCTGAGTTCGCGTCTGGAACAATCAACCTCTGGATTACAAAATTTGTGAAAGATTGACTGGTA
TTCTTAACTATGTTGCTCCTTTTACGCTATGTGGATACGCTGCTTTAATGCCTTTGTATCATGCTATTGC
TTCCCGTATGGCTTTCATTTTCTCCTCCTTGTATAAATCCTGGTTGCTGTCTCTTTATGAGGAGTTGTGG
CCCGTTGTCAGGCAACGTGGCGTGGTGTGCACTGTGTTTGCTGACGCAACCCCCACTGGTTGGGGCATTG
CCACCACCTGTCAGCTCCTTTCCGGGACTTTCGCTTTCCCCCTCCCTATTGCCACGGCGGAACTCATCGC
CGCCTGCCTTGCCCGCTGCTGGACAGGGGCTCGGCTGTTGGGCACTGACAATTCCGTGGTGTTGTCGGGG
AAGCTGACGTCCTTTCCATGGCTGCTCGCCTGTGTTGCCACCTGGATTCTGCGCGGGACGTCCTTCTGCT
ACGTCCCTTCGGCCCTCAATCCAGCGGACCTTCCTTCCCGCGGCCTGCTGCCGGCTCTGCGGCCTCTTCC
GCGTCTTCGCCTTCGCCCTCAGACGAGTCGGATCTCCCTTTGGGCCGCCTCCCCGCCTGGAATTAATTCT
GCAGTCGAGACCTAGAAAAACATGGAGCAATCACAAGTAGCAATACAGCAGCTACCAATGCTGATTGTGC
CTGGCTAGAAGCACAAGAGGAGGAGGAGGTGGGTTTTCCAGTCACACCTCAGGTACCTTTAAGACCAATG
ACTTACAAGGCAGCTGTAGATCTTAGCCACTTTTTAAAAGAAAAGAGGGGACTGGAAGGGCTAATTCACT
CCCAACGAAGACAAGATCTGCTTTTTGCTTGTACTGGGTCTCTCTGGTTAGACCAGATCTGAGCCTGGGA
GCTCTCTGGCTAACTAGGGAACCCACTGCTTAAGCCTCAATAAAGCTTGCCTTGAGTGCTTCAAGTAGTG
TGTGCCCGTCTGTTGTGTGACTCTGGTAACTAGAGATCCCTCAGACCCTTTTAGTCAGTGTGGAAAATCT
CTAGCAGTAGTAGTTCATGTCATCTTATTATTCAGTATTTATAACTTGCAAAGAAATGAATATCAGAGAG
TGAGAGGCCTTGACATTGTTTAAACCCGCTGATCAGCCTCGACTGTGCCTTCTAGTTGCCAGCCATCTGT
TGTTTGCCCCTCCCCCGTGCCTTCCTTGACCCTGGAAGGTGCCACTCCCACTGTCCTTTCCTAATAAAAT
GAGGAAATTGCATCGCATTGTCTGAGTAGGTGTCATTCTATTCTGGGGGGTGGGGTGGGGCAGGACAGCA
AGGGGGAGGATTGGGAAGACAATAGCAGGCATGCTGGGGATGCGGTGGGCTCTATGGCTTCTGAGGCGGA
AAGAACCAGCTGGGGCTCTAGGGGGTATCCCC
[124 nt withheld, positions 8783-8906]
C
[91 nt withheld, positions 8908-8998]
A
[49 nt withheld, positions 9000-9048]
CCTTTGACGTTGGAGTCCACGTTCTTT
[37 nt withheld, positions 9076-9112]
ACCCTATCTCGGTCTATTCTTTTGATTTATAAGGGATTTTGCCGATTTCGGCCTATTGGTTAAAAAATGA
GCTGATTTAACAAAAATTTAACGCGAATTAATTCTGTGGAATGTGTGTCAGTTAGGGTGTGGAAAGTCCC
CAGGCTCCCCAGCAGGCAGAAGTATGCAAAGCATGCATCTCAATTAGTCAGCAACCAGGTGTGGAAAGTC
CCCAGGCTCCCCAGCAGGCAGAAGTATGCAAAGCATGCATCTCAATTAGTCAGCAACCATAGTCCCGCCC
CTAACTCCGCCCATCCCGCCCCTAACTCCGCCCAGTTCCGCCCATTCTCCGCCCCATGGCTGACTAATTT
TTTTTATTTATGCAGAGGCCGAGGCCGCCTCTGCCTCTGAGCTATTCCAGAAGTAGTGAGGAGGCTTTTT
TGGAGGCCTAGGCTTTTGCAAAAAGCTCCCGGGAGCTTGTATATCCATTTTCGGATCTGATCAGCACGTG
ATGAAAAAGCCTGAACTCACCGCGACGTCTGTCGAGAAGTTTCTGATCGAAAAGTTCGACAGCGTCTCCG
ACCTGATGCAGCTCTCGGAGGGCGAAGAATCTCGTGCTTTCAGCTTCGATGTAGGAGGGCGTGGATATGT
CCTGCGGGTAAATAGCTGCGCCGATGGTTTCTACAAAGATCGTTATGTTTATCGGCACTTTGCATCGGCC
GCGCTCCCGATTCCGGAAGTGCTTGACATTGGGGAATTAATTCAGCGAGAGCCTGACCTATTGCATCTCC
CGCCGTGCACAGGGTGTCACGTTGCAAGACCTGCCTGAAACCGAACTGCCCGCTGTTCTGCAGCCGGTCG
CGGAGGCCATGGATGCGATCGCTGCGGCCGATCTTAGCCAGACGAGCGGGTTCGGCCCATTCGGACCGCA
AGGAATCGGTCAATACACTACATGGCGTGATTTCATATGCGCGATTGCTGATCCCCATGTGTATCACTGG
CAAACTGTGATGGACGACACCGTCAGTGCGTCCGTCGCGCAGGCTCTCGATGAGCTGATGCTTTGGGCCG
AGGACTGCCCCGAAGTCCGGCACCTCGTGCACGCGGATTTCGGCTCCAACAATGTCCTGACGGACAATGG
CCGCATAACAGCGGTCATTGACTGGAGCGAGGCGATGTTCGGGGATTCCCAATACGAGGTCGCCAACATC
TTCTTCTGGAGGCCGTGGTTGGCTTGTATGGAGCAGCAGACGCGCTACTTCGAGCGGAGGCATCCGGAGC
TTGCAGGATCGCCGCGGCTCCGGGCGTATATGCTCCGCATTGGTCTTGACCAACTCTATCAGAGCTTGGT
TGACGGCAATTTCGATGATGCAGCTTGGGCGCAGGGTCGATGCGACGCAATCGTCCGATCCGGAGCCGGG
ACTGTCGGGCGTACACAAATCGCCCGCAGAAGCGCGGCCGTCTGGACCGATGGCTGTGTAGAAGTACTCG
CCGATAGTGGAAACCGACGCCCCAGCACTCGTCCGAGGGCAAAGGAATAGCACGTGCTACGAGATTTCGA
TTCCACCGCCGCCTTCTATGAAAGGTTGGGCTTCGGAATCGTTTTCCGGGACGCCGGCTGGATGATCCTC
CAGCGCGGGGATCTCATGCTGGAGTTCTTCGCCCACCCCAACTTGTTTATTGCAGCTTATAATGGTTACA
AATAAAGCAATAGCATCACAAATTTCACAAATAAAGCATTTTTTTCACTGCATTCTAGTTGTGGTTTGTC
CAAACTCATCAATGTATCTTATCATGTCTGTATACCGTCGACCTCTAGCTAGAGCTTGGCGTAATCATGG
TCATAGCTGTTTCCTGTGTGAAATTGTTATCCGCTCACAATTCCACACAACATACGAGCCGGAAGCATAA
AGTGTAAAGCCTGGGGTGCCTAATGAGTGAGCTAACTCACATTAATTGCGTTGCGCTCACTGCCCGCTTT
CCAGTCGGGAAACCTGTCGTGCCAGCTGCATTAATGAATCGGCCAACGCGCGGGGAGAGGCGGTTTGCGT
ATTGGGCGCTCTTCCGCTTCCTCGCTCACTGACTCGCTGCGCTCGGTCGTTCGGCTGCGGCGAGCGGTAT
CAGCTCACTCAAAGGCGGTAATACGGTTATCCACAGAATCAGGGGATAACGCAGGAAAGAACATGTGAGC
AAAAGGCCAGCAAAAGGCCAGGAACCGTAAAAAGGCCGCGTTGCTGGCGTTTTTCCATAGGCTCCGCCCC
CCTGACGAGCATCACAAAAATCGACGCTCAAGTCAGAGGTGGCGAAACCCGACAGGACTATAAAGATACC
AGGCGTTTCCCCCTGGAAGCTCCCTCGTGCGCTCTCCTGTTCCGACCCTGCCGCTTACCGGATACCTGTC
CGCCTTTCTCCCTTCGGGAAGCGTGGCGCTTTCTCATAGCTCACGCTGTAGGTATCTCAGTTCGGTGTAG
GTCGTTCGCTCCAAGCTGGGCTGTGTGCACGAACCCCCCGTTCAGCCCGACCGCTGCGCCTTATCCGGTA
ACTATCGTCTTGAGTCCAACCCGGTAAGACACGACTTATCGCCACTGGCAGCAGCCACTGGTAACAGGAT
TAGCAGAGCGAGGTATGTAGGCGGTGCTACAGAGTTCTTGAAGTGGTGGCCTAACTACGGCTACACTAGA
AGAACAGTATTTGGTATCTGCGCTCTGCTGAAGCCAGTTACCTTCGGAAAAAGAGTTGGTAGCTCTTGAT
CCGGCAAACAAACCACCGCTGGTAGCGGTGGTTTTTTTGTTTGCAAGCAGCAGATTACGCGCAGAAAAAA
AGGATCTCAAGAAGATCCTTTGATCTTTTCTACGGGGTCTGACGCTCAGTGGAACGAAAACTCACGTTAA
GGGATTTTGGTCATGAGATTATCAAAAAGGATCTTCACCTAGATCCTTTTAAATTAAAAATGAAGTTTTA
AATCAATCTAAAGTATATATGAGTAAACTTGGTCTGACAGTTACCAATGCTTAATCAGTGAGGCACCTAT
CTCAGCGATCTGTCTATTTCGTTCATCCATAGTTGCCTGACTCCCCGTCGTGTAGATAACTACGATACGG
GAGGGCTTACCATCTGGCCCCAGTGCTGCAATGATACCGCGAGACCCACGCTCACCGGCTCCAGATTTAT
CAGCAATAAACCAGCCAGCCGGAAGGGCCGAGCGCAGAAGTGGTCCTGCAACTTTATCCGCCTCCATCCA
GTCTATTAATTGTTGCCGGGAAGCTAGAGTAAGTAGTTCGCCAGTTAATAGTTTGCGCAACGTTGTTGCC
ATTGCTACAGGCATCGTGGTGTCACGCTCGTCGTTTGGTATGGCTTCATTCAGCTCCGGTTCCCAACGAT
CAAGGCGAGTTACATGATCCCCCATGTTGTGCAAAAAAGCGGTTAGCTCCTTCGGTCCTCCGATCGTTGT
CAGAAGTAAGTTGGCCGCAGTGTTATCACTCATGGTTATGGCAGCACTGCATAATTCTCTTACTGTCATG
CCATCCGTAAGATGCTTTTCTGTGACTGGTGAGTACTCAACCAAGTCATTCTGAGAATAGTGTATGCGGC
GACCGAGTTGCTCTTGCCCGGCGTCAATACGGGATAATACCGCGCCACATAGCAGAACTTTAAAAGTGCT
CATCATTGGAAAACGTTCTTCGGGGCGAAAACTCTCAAGGATCTTACCGCTGTTGAGATCCAGTTCGATG
TAACCCACTCGTGCACCCAACTGATCTTCAGCATCTTTTACTTTCACCAGCGTTTCTGGGTGAGCAAAAA
CAGGAAGGCAAAATGCCGCAAAAAAGGGAATAAGGGCGACACGGAAATGTTGAATACTCATACTCTTCCT
TTTTCAATATTATTGAAGCATTTATCAGGGTTATTGTCTCATGAGCGGATACATATTTGAATGTATTTAG
AAAAATAAACAAATAGGGGTTCCGCGCACATTTCCCCGAAAAGTGCCACCTGACGTCGACGGATCGGGAG
ATCAACTTGTTTATTGCAGCTTATAATGGTTACAAATAAAGCAATAGCATCACAAATTTCACAAATAAAG
CATTTTTTTCACTGCATTCTAGTTGTGGTTTGTCCAAACTCATCAATGTATCTTATCATGTCTGGATCAA
CTGGATAACTCAAGCTAACCAAAATCATCCCAAACTTCCCACCCCATACCCTATTACCACTGCCAATTAC
CTGTGGTTTCATTTACTCTAAACCTGTGATTCCTCTGAATTATTTTCATTTTAAAGAAATTGTATTTGTT
AAATATGTACTACAAACTTAGTAGT
Features (pLannotate 1.2.2; 38 found; start..end, strand, type, name):
    377..634     +  LTR            5' LTR (truncated): truncated 5' long terminal repeat (LTR) from HIV-1
    681..806     +  misc_feature   HIV-1 Ψ: packaging signal of human immunodeficiency virus type 1
    790..1128    +  CDS            HIV-1 gag (fragment): gag protein from human immunodeficiency virus 1; gag
   1303..1536    +  misc_feature   RRE: The Rev response element (RRE) of HIV-1 allows for Rev-dependent mRNA export from the nucleus to the cytoplasm.
   1913..2013    +  CDS            Rev (fragment): human immunodeficiency virus 1 (HIV-1) Rev protein; rev; enhances nuclear export of unspliced and incompletely spliced viral mRNAs
   2063..2180    +  misc_feature   cPPT/CTS: central polypurine tract and central termination sequence of HIV-1
   2245..2619    -  CDS            BleoR: antibiotic-binding protein; Sh ble from Streptoalloteichus hindustanus; confers resistance to bleomycin, phleomycin, and Zeocin™
   2639..2686    -  promoter       EM7 promoter: synthetic bacterial promoter&nbsp
   2713..2991    +  promoter       tight TRE promoter (fragment): Tet-responsive promoter PTight, consisting of seven tet operator sequences followed by the minimal CMV promoter
   3005..3697    +  CDS            TurboRFP: TurboRFP is a basic (constitutively fluorescent) orange fluorescent protein published in 2007, derived from Entacmaea quadricolor. It has low acid sensitivity.
   3713..3806    +  ncRNA          5' miR-30a: sequence upstream of the 71-nt precursor of the human miR-30a microRNA (Zeng et al., 2002) miRNA
   3918..4030    +  ncRNA          3' miR-30a: sequence downstream of the 71-nt precursor of the human miR-30a microRNA (Zeng et al., 2002) miRNA
   4125..4143    -  promoter       T7 promoter: promoter for bacteriophage T7 RNA polymerase
   4156..5367    +  promoter       UbC promoter: human ubiquitin C promoter
   5380..5413    +  protein_bind   loxP511: Cre-mediated recombination occurs in the 8-bp core sequence (GTATACAT). loxP511 sites are compatible with each other, but incompatible with wild-type loxP sites. Cre recombinase
   5420..6127    +  CDS            rtTA3: reverse tetracycline transactivator 3 activates expression from Tet-responsive promoters in the presence of doxycycline
   6128..6161    +  protein_bind   loxP511: Cre-mediated recombination occurs in the 8-bp core sequence (GTATACAT). loxP511 sites are compatible with each other, but incompatible with wild-type loxP sites. Cre recombinase
   6184..6767    +  misc_feature   IRES2: internal ribosome entry site (IRES) of the encephalomyocarditis virus (EMCV)
   6766..7362    +  CDS            PuroR: puromycin N-acetyltransferase; pac from Streptomyces alboniger; confers resistance to puromycin
   7378..7966    +  misc_feature   WPRE: woodchuck hepatitis virus posttranscriptional regulatory element
   7983..8171    +  CDS            nef (fragment): NEF_HV1Z2 - Experimental evidence at protein level: Swiss-Prot protein existence level 1. Extracellular Nef protein targets CD4(+) T-lymphocytes for apoptosis by interacting with CXCR4 surface receptors. From Human immunodeficiency virus type 1 group M subtype D (isolate Z2/CDC-Z34) (HIV-1).
   8173..8406    +  LTR            3' LTR (ΔU3): self-inactivating 3' long terminal repeat (LTR) from HIV-1
   8513..8737    +  polyA_signal   bGH poly(A) signal: bovine growth hormone polyadenylation signal
   8741..8762    +  promoter       SV40 promoter (fragment): SV40 enhancer and early promoter
   8783..9211    +  rep_origin     f1 ori (sequence partly withheld): f1 bacteriophage origin of replication; arrow indicates direction of (+) strand synthesis
   9225..9554    +  promoter       SV40 promoter: SV40 enhancer and early promoter
   9603..10632   +  CDS            HygR (fragment): aminoglycoside phosphotransferase from E. coli; aph(4)-Ia; confers resistance to hygromycin
  10642..10767   +  CDS            ble (fragment): BLE_KLEPN - Experimental evidence at protein level: Swiss-Prot protein existence level 1. Binding protein with a strong affinity to the bleomycin family of antibiotics. Binds to CL990; an antimitotic-antibiotic compound. From Klebsiella pneumoniae.
  10762..10883   +  polyA_signal   SV40 poly(A) signal: SV40 polyadenylation signal
  10954..10976   -  protein_bind   lac operator (fragment): The lac repressor binds to the lac operator to inhibit transcription in E. coli. This inhibition can be relieved by adding lactose or isopropyl-β-D-thiogalactopyranoside (IPTG). lac repressor encoded by lacI
  10980..11010   -  promoter       lac promoter: promoter for the E. coli lac operon
  11025..11046   -  protein_bind   CAP binding site: CAP binding activates transcription in the presence of cAMP. E. coli catabolite activator protein
  11059..11151   -  CDS            lacI (fragment): lac repressor; lacI; The lac repressor binds to the lac operator to inhibit transcription in E. coli. This inhibition can be relieved by adding lactose or isopropyl-β-D-thiogalactopyranoside (IPTG).
  11334..11922   -  rep_origin     ori: high-copy-number ColE1/pMB1/pBR322/pUC origin of replication
  12093..12953   -  CDS            AmpR: β-lactamase; bla; confers resistance to ampicillin, carbenicillin, and related antibiotics
  12954..13058   -  promoter       AmpR promoter: bla
  13106..13240   +  polyA_signal   SV40 poly(A) signal: SV40 polyadenylation signal
  13407..329     +  CDS            nef (fragment) (across the origin): NEF_HV1BR - Experimental evidence at protein level: Swiss-Prot protein existence level 1. Extracellular Nef protein targets CD4(+) T-lymphocytes for apoptosis by interacting with CXCR4 surface receptors (PubMed:14990729). From Human immunodeficiency virus type 1 group M subtype B (isolate BRU/LAI) (HIV-1).
