[The description below was written by a language model from this plasmid's Addgene catalogue record and pLannotate feature annotations shown in this document.]
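Description:
pTRIPZ shcGAS-Hsa is a doxycycline-inducible lentiviral shRNA vector built on the pTRIPZ RFP+ backbone for knockdown of human cGAS (CGAS/MB21D1). It is about 13.4 kb and is propagated in E. coli through a high-copy ColE1/pUC-type origin with ampicillin selection. An f1 origin and an EM7-driven bleomycin/Zeocin resistance gene are also annotated. The viral portion carries a truncated HIV-1 5' LTR, the Ψ packaging signal, RRE, cPPT/CTS, WPRE and a ΔU3 self-inactivating 3' LTR. The genome can therefore be packaged and integrated into mammalian cells, but it cannot regenerate an active viral promoter after integration.

The payload is a single Tet-responsive transcript. A tight TRE promoter drives TurboRFP, followed by 5' and 3' miR-30a flanking sequences. The cGAS-specific hairpin was cloned between these flanks at the XhoI and EcoRI sites, so it is processed as a microRNA-embedded shRNA and red fluorescence reports induction. Downstream, a constitutive UbC promoter expresses the reverse transactivator rtTA3, which is flanked by loxP511 sites. An IRES links rtTA3 to the puromycin resistance gene, allowing selection of transduced cells. Adding doxycycline lets rtTA3 activate the TRE, switching on both TurboRFP and the shRNA.

The annotation also lists an SV40 promoter with a hygromycin resistance fragment outside the LTRs, which the catalogue does not list as a selectable marker. The insert name field reads "shcGAS Mmu" with mouse-style aliases, whereas the plasmid name, purpose, species and gene entries all indicate the human gene. The associated publication concerns DNA sensing and radiotherapy-induced tumour immunogenicity.
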