Addgene plasmid #128175: pTRIPZ shcGAS-Hsa
Purpose: Doxycyclin inducible shRNA knockdown of human cGAS gene
Depositing lab: Sandra Demaria. Depositing organization: Cornell University. Publication: DNA exonuclease Trex1 regulates radiotherapy-induced tumour immunogenicity. Vanpouille-Box C, Alard A, Aryankalayil MJ, Sarfraz Y, Diamond JM, Schneider RJ, Inghirami G, Coleman CN, Formenti SC, Demaria S. Nat Commun. 2017 Jun 9;8:15618. doi: 10.1038/ncomms15618. PubMed 28598415.
Backbone
  Vector backbone: pTRIPZ RFP+
  Backbone size w/o insert (bp): 13320
  Total vector size (bp): 13412
  Modifications to backbone: insertion of human cGAS specific shRNA hairpin sequence between XhoI and Eco RI restriction sites
  Vector type: Mammalian Expression, Lentiviral
  Selectable markers: Puromycin
Growth in bacteria
  Bacterial resistance: Ampicillin, 100 μg/mL
  Growth temperature: 37°C
  Growth strain: NEB Stable
  Copy number: Unknown
Gene/Insert
  Gene/Insert name: shcGAS Mmu (alt name: Mb21d1, E330016A19Rik)
  gRNA/shRNA sequence: AAGGAAGGAAATGGTTTCCAAG
  Species: H. sapiens (human)
  GenBank ID: 115004
  Entrez Gene: CGAS (a.k.a. C6orf150, D4, MB21D1, h-cGAS)
  Cloning method: Restriction Enzyme; 5′ cloning site XhoI (not destroyed); 3′ cloning site EcoRI (not destroyed)
  Sequencing primers: 5′ cagaaggctcgagaaggtatattgctgttgctgttgacagtgagcg; 3′ ctaaagtagccccttgaattccgaggcagtaggca
Terms and licenses: Academic/Nonprofit Terms; Industry Terms: Not Available to Industry
How to cite: pTRIPZ shcGAS-Hsa was a gift from Sandra Demaria (Addgene plasmid # 128175 ; http://n2t.net/addgene:128175 ; RRID:Addgene_128175)
