>Addgene plasmid #128175 | pTRIPZ shcGAS-Hsa | depositor partial sequence | sequence record 245588 | human cGAS specific shRNA hairpin sequence
TGCTGTTGACAGTGAGCGCAGGAAGGAAATGGTTTCCAAGTAGTGAAGCCACAGATGTACTTGGAAACCA
TTTCCTTCCTTTGCCTACTGCCTCGGA
